Addgene plasmid #25509: CDYL
Purpose: Bacterial expression for structure determination; may not be full ORF
Depositing lab: Cheryl Arrowsmith. Depositing organization: University of Toronto.
Backbone
  Vector backbone: pET28a-LIC
  Backbone manufacturer: SGC
  Backbone size w/o insert (bp): 7328
  Vector type: Bacterial Expression
Growth in bacteria
  Bacterial resistance: Kanamycin, 50 μg/mL
  Growth temperature: 37°C
  Growth strain: DH5alpha
  Copy number: Low Copy
Gene/Insert
  Gene/Insert name: CDYL (alt names: PDB: 2GTR; CDYL1, DKFZP586C1622, MGC131936)
  Species: H. sapiens (human)
  Insert size (bp): 783
  Entrez Gene: CDYL (a.k.a. CDYL1, MGC131936, DKFZp586C1622)
  Tag / fusion protein: His (N terminal on insert)
  Cloning method: Restriction Enzyme
  Sequencing primers: 5′ T7; 3′ T7-term
Terms and licenses: Academic/Nonprofit Terms; Industry Terms: Not Available to Industry
Depositor comments: PDB: 2GTR http://www.thesgc.org/structures/2GTR/
How to cite: CDYL was a gift from Cheryl Arrowsmith (Addgene plasmid # 25509 ; http://n2t.net/addgene:25509 ; RRID:Addgene_25509)
