[The description below was written by a language model from this plasmid's Addgene catalogue record.]
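Description:
CDYL is a bacterial expression plasmid built on the pET28a-LIC backbone, a ligation-independent-cloning derivative of pET28a developed by a structural genomics group. It is selected with kanamycin and is recorded as low copy, consistent with the pBR322-type origin generally found in pET vectors, although no feature table is provided to confirm the individual backbone elements. The backbone is listed at about 7.3 kb without insert. The sequencing primers listed (T7 forward and T7 terminator) indicate that the insert sits between a T7 promoter and T7 terminator. In pET systems this arrangement means transcription depends on T7 RNA polymerase supplied by a suitable expression host, while an ordinary cloning strain is used for propagation.

The payload is a 783 bp fragment of human CDYL (chromodomain Y-like protein, also known as CDYL1), fused to an N-terminal His tag for purification by immobilised metal affinity chromatography. The record warns that the insert may not be the full open reading frame, and the insert size is consistent with a domain-sized construct rather than the complete protein. However, the boundaries and the specific domain encoded are not stated. The cloning method is recorded as restriction enzyme, despite the LIC-type backbone.

The stated purpose is recombinant protein production in bacteria for structure determination, and the depositor links the construct to a deposited Protein Data Bank structure of CDYL. It is therefore suited to producing purified His-tagged CDYL fragment for crystallography or for related biochemical and biophysical work.
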