>Addgene plasmid #25509 | CDYL | depositor partial sequence | sequence record 11913 | Author sequence
GCCTACAGATACAGAGATATTGTGGTCAGGAAGCAGGATGGCTTCACCCACATCTTGTTATCCACAAAGT
CCTCAGAGAATAACTCACTAAATCCAGAGGTAATGAGAGAAGTCCAGAGTGCTCTGAGCACGGCCGCTGC
CGATGACAGCAAGCTGGTACTGCTCAGCGCCGTTGGCAGCGTCTTCTGTTGTGGACTTGACTTTATTTAT
TTTATACGACGTCTGACAGATGACAGGAAAAGAGAAAGCACTAAAATGGCAGAAGCTATCAGAAACTTCG
TGAATACTTTCATTCAATTTAAGAAGCCCATTATTGTAGCAGTCAATGGCCCAGCCATTGGTCTAGGAGC
ATCTATATTGCCTCTTTGCGATGTGGTTTGGGCTAATGAAAAGGCTTGGTTTCAAACACCCTATACCACC
TTCGGACAGAGTCCAGATGGCTGTTCTACCGTTATGTTTCCCAAGATAATGGGAGGAGCATCTGCAAACG
AGATGCTGCTCAGTGGACGGAAGCTGACAGCGCAGGAGGCGTGTGGCAAGGGCCTGGTCTCCCAGGTGTT
TTGGCCCGGGACGTTCACTCAGGAAGTGATGGTTCGCATTAAGGAGCTTGCCTCGTGCAATCCAGTTGTG
CTTGAGGAATCCAAAGCCCTCGTGCGCTGCAACATGAAGATGGAGCTGGAGCAGGCCAACGAGAGGGAGT
GTGAGGTGCTGAAGAAAATCTGGGGCTCGGCCCAGGGGATGGACTCCATGTTAAAGTACTTGCAGAGGAA
GATCGATGAGTTC
