>Addgene plasmid #25509 | CDYL | addgene partial sequence | sequence record 31491 | 25509 with LacI-R
TTGACTCTCTTCCGGGCGCTATCATGCCATACCGCGAAAGGTTTTGCGCCATTCGATGGTGTCCGGGATC
TCGACGCTCTCCCTTATGCGACTCCTGCATTAGGAAGCAGCCCAGTAGTAGGTTGAGGCCGTTGAGCACC
GCCGCCGCAAGGAATGGTGCATGCAAGGAGATGGCGCCCAACAGTCCCCCGGCCACGGGGCCTGCCACCA
TACCCACGCCGAAACAAGCGCTCATGAGCCCGAAGTGGCGAGCCCGATCTTCCCCATCGGTGATGTCGGC
GATATAGGCGCCAGCAACCGCACCTGTGGCGCCGGTGATGCCGGCCACGATGCGTCCGGCGTAGAGGATC
GAGATCTCGATCCCGCGAAATTAATACGACTCACTATAGGGGAATTGTGAGCGGATAACAATTCCCCTCT
AGAAATAATTTTGTTTAACTTTAAGAAGGAGATATACCATGGGCAGCAGCCATCATCATCATCATCACAG
CAGCGGCCTGGTTCCGCGTGGTAGTGCCTACAGATACAGAGATATTGTGGTCAGGAAGCAGGATGGCTTC
ACCCACATCTTGTTATCCACAAAGTCCTCAGAGAATAACTCACTAAATCCAGAGGTAATGAGAGAAGTCC
AGAGTGCTCTGAGCACGGCCGCTGCCGATGACAGCAAGCTGGTACTGCTCAGCGCCGTTGGCAGCGTCTT
CTGTTGTGGACTTGACTTTATTTATTTTATACGACGTCTGACAGATGACAGGAAAAGAGAAAGCACTAAA
ATGGCAGAAGCTATCAGAAACTTCGTGAATACTTTCATTCAATTTAAGAAGCCCATTATTGTAGCAGTCA
ATGGCCCAGCCATTGGTCTAGGAGCATCTATATTGCCTCTTTGCGATGT
